>Addgene plasmid #214608 | pffDronpa2F-peroxisome | addgene full sequence | sequence record 425326 | Addgene NGS Result
CGTTACATAACTTACGGTAAATGGCCCGCCTGGCTGACCGCCCAACGACCCCCGCCCATTGACGTCAATA
ATGACGTATGTTCCCATAGTAACGCCAATAGGGACTTTCCATTGACGTCAATGGGTGGAGTATTTACGGT
AAACTGCCCACTTGGCAGTACATCAAGTGTATCATATGCCAAGTACGCCCCCTATTGACGTCAATGACGG
TAAATGGCCCGCCTGGCATTATGCCCAGTACATGACCTTATGGGACTTTCCTACTTGGCAGTACATCTAC
GTATTAGTCATCGCTATTACCATGGTGATGCGGTTTTGGCAGTACATCAATGGGCGTGGATAGCGGTTTG
ACTCACGGGGATTTCCAAGTCTCCACCCCATTGACGTCAATGGGAGTTTGTTTTGGCACCAAAATCAACG
GGACTTTCCAAAATGTCGTAACAACTCCGCCCCATTGACGCAAATGGGCGGTAGGCGTGTACGGTGGGAG
GTCTATATAAGCAGAGCTGGTTTAGTGAACCGTCAGATCCGCTAGCGCTACCGGACTCAGATCTCGAGCT
CAAGCTTCGAATTCTGCAGTCGACGGTACCGCGGGCCCGGGATCCACCGGTCGCCACCATGAGTGTGATT
AAACCAGACATGAAGATCAAGCTGCGTATGGAAGGCGCTGTAAATGGACACCCGTTCGCGATTGAAGGAG
TTGGCCTTGGGAAGCCTTTCGAGGGAAAACAGAGTATGGACCTTAAAGTCATAGAGGGCGGACCTCTGCC
TTTCGCCTATGACATCTTGACAACTGCGTTCTGTTACGGCAACAGGGTATTCGCCAAATACCCAGAAAAT
ATAGTAGACTATTTCAAGCAGTCGTTTCCTGAGGGCTACTCTTGGGAACGAAGCATGAATTACGAAGACG
GGGGCATTTGTAACGCGACAAACGACATAACCCTGGATGGTGACTGTTATATCTATGAAATTCGATTTGA
TGGTGTGAACTTTCCTGCCAATGGTCCAGTTATGCAGAAGAGGACTGTGAAATGGGAGCCATCCACTGAG
AAATTGTATGTGCGTGATGGAGTGCTGAAGGGTGATGTTAACACGGCTCTGTCGCTTGAAGGAGGTGGCC
ATTACCGATGTGACGTGAAAACTACTTATAAAGCTAAGAAGGTTGTCCAGTTGCCAGACTATCACTTTGT
GGACCACCACATTGAGATTAAAAGCCACGACAAAGATTACAGTAATGTTAATCTGCATGAGCATGCCGAA
GCGCATTCTGAGCTGCCGAGGCAGGCCAAGTCCGGATCCAAGCTGTAGCGGCCGCGACTCTAGATCATAA
TCAGCCATACCACATTTGTAGAGGTTTTACTTGCTTTAAAAAACCTCCCACACCTCCCCCTGAACCTGAA
ACATAAAATGAATGCAATTGTTGTTGTTAACTTGTTTATTGCAGCTTATAATGGTTACAAATAAAGCAAT
AGCATCACAAATTTCACAAATAAAGCATTTTTTTCACTGCATTCTAGTTGTGGTTTGTCCAAACTCATCA
ATGTATCTTAAGGCGTAAATTGTAAGCGTTAATATTTTGTTAAAATTCGCGTTAAATTTTTGTTAAATCA
GCTCATTTTTTAACCAATAGGCCGAAATCGGCAAAATCCCTTATAAATCAAAAGAATAGACCGAGATAGG
GT
[37 nt withheld, positions 1683-1719]
AAAGAACGTGGACTCCAACGTCAAAGG
[49 nt withheld, positions 1747-1795]
T
[91 nt withheld, positions 1797-1887]
G
[124 nt withheld, positions 1889-2012]
CAGGTGGCACTTTTCGGGGAAATGTGCGCGGAACCCCTATTTGTTTATTTTTCTAAATACATTCAAATAT
GTATCCGCTCATGAGACAATAACCCTGATAAATGCTTCAATAATATTGAAAAAGGAAGAGTCCTGAGGCG
GAAAGAACCAGCTGTGGAATGTGTGTCAGTTAGGGTGTGGAAAGTCCCCAGGCTCCCCAGCAGGCAGAAG
TATGCAAAGCATGCATCTCAATTAGTCAGCAACCAGGTGTGGAAAGTCCCCAGGCTCCCCAGCAGGCAGA
AGTATGCAAAGCATGCATCTCAATTAGTCAGCAACCATAGTCCCGCCCCTAACTCCGCCCATCCCGCCCC
TAACTCCGCCCAGTTCCGCCCATTCTCCGCCCCATGGCTGACTAATTTTTTTTATTTATGCAGAGGCCGA
GGCCGCCTCGGCCTCTGAGCTATTCCAGAAGTAGTGAGGAGGCTTTTTTGGAGGCCTAGGCTTTTGCAAA
GATCGATCAAGAGACAGGATGAGGATCGTTTCGCATGATTGAACAAGATGGATTGCACGCAGGTTCTCCG
GCCGCTTGGGTGGAGAGGCTATTCGGCTATGACTGGGCACAACAGACAATCGGCTGCTCTGATGCCGCCG
TGTTCCGGCTGTCAGCGCAGGGGCGCCCGGTTCTTTTTGTCAAGACCGACCTGTCCGGTGCCCTGAATGA
ACTGCAAGACGAGGCAGCGCGGCTATCGTGGCTGGCCACGACGGGCGTTCCTTGCGCAGCTGTGCTCGAC
GTTGTCACTGAAGCGGGAAGGGACTGGCTGCTATTGGGCGAAGTGCCGGGGCAGGATCTCCTGTCATCTC
ACCTTGCTCCTGCCGAGAAAGTATCCATCATGGCTGATGCAATGCGGCGGCTGCATACGCTTGATCCGGC
TACCTGCCCATTCGACCACCAAGCGAAACATCGCATCGAGCGAGCACGTACTCGGATGGAAGCCGGTCTT
GTCGATCAGGATGATCTGGACGAAGAGCATCAGGGGCTCGCGCCAGCCGAACTGTTCGCCAGGCTCAAGG
CGAGCATGCCCGACGGCGAGGATCTCGTCGTGACCCATGGCGATGCCTGCTTGCCGAATATCATGGTGGA
AAATGGCCGCTTTTCTGGATTCATCGACTGTGGCCGGCTGGGTGTGGCGGACCGCTATCAGGACATAGCG
TTGGCTACCCGTGATATTGCTGAAGAGCTTGGCGGCGAATGGGCTGACCGCTTCCTCGTGCTTTACGGTA
TCGCCGCTCCCGATTCGCAGCGCATCGCCTTCTATCGCCTTCTTGACGAGTTCTTCTGAGCGGGACTCTG
GGGTTCGAAATGACCGACCAAGCGACGCCCAACCTGCCATCACGAGATTTCGATTCCACCGCCGCCTTCT
ATGAAAGGTTGGGCTTCGGAATCGTTTTCCGGGACGCCGGCTGGATGATCCTCCAGCGCGGGGATCTCAT
GCTGGAGTTCTTCGCCCACCCTAGGGGGAGGCTAACTGAAACACGGAAGGAGACAATACCGGAAGGAACC
CGCGCTATGACGGCAATAAAAAGACAGAATAAAACGCACGGTGTTGGGTCGTTTGTTCATAAACGCGGGG
TTCGGTCCCAGGGCTGGCACTCTGTCGATACCCCACCGAGACCCCATTGGGGCCAATACGCCCGCGTTTC
TTCCTTTTCCCCACCCCACCCCCCAAGTTCGGGTGAAGGCCCAGGGCTCGCAGCCAACGTCGGGGCGGCA
GGCCCTGCCATAGCCTCAGGTTACTCATATATACTTTAGATTGATTTAAAACTTCATTTTTAATTTAAAA
GGATCTAGGTGAAGATCCTTTTTGATAATCTCATGACCAAAATCCCTTAACGTGAGTTTTCGTTCCACTG
AGCGTCAGACCCCGTAGAAAAGATCAAAGGATCTTCTTGAGATCCTTTTTTTCTGCGCGTAATCTGCTGC
TTGCAAACAAAAAAACCACCGCTACCAGCGGTGGTTTGTTTGCCGGATCAAGAGCTACCAACTCTTTTTC
CGAAGGTAACTGGCTTCAGCAGAGCGCAGATACCAAATACTGTTCTTCTAGTGTAGCCGTAGTTAGGCCA
CCACTTCAAGAACTCTGTAGCACCGCCTACATACCTCGCTCTGCTAATCCTGTTACCAGTGGCTGCTGCC
AGTGGCGATAAGTCGTGTCTTACCGGGTTGGACTCAAGACGATAGTTACCGGATAAGGCGCAGCGGTCGG
GCTGAACGGGGGGTTCGTGCACACAGCCCAGCTTGGAGCGAACGACCTACACCGAACTGAGATACCTACA
GCGTGAGCTATGAGAAAGCGCCACGCTTCCCGAAGGGAGAAAGGCGGACAGGTATCCGGTAAGCGGCAGG
GTCGGAACAGGAGAGCGCACGAGGGAGCTTCCAGGGGGAAACGCCTGGTATCTTTATAGTCCTGTCGGGT
TTCGCCACCTCTGACTTGAGCGTCGATTTTTGTGATGCTCGTCAGGGGGGCGGAGCCTATGGAAAAACGC
CAGCAACGCGGCCTTTTTACGGTTCCTGGCCTTTTGCTGGCCTTTTGCTCACATGTTCTTTCCTGCGTTA
TCCCCTGATTCTGTGGATAACCGTATTACCGCCATGCATTAGTTATTAATAGTAATCAATTACGGGGTCA
TTAGTTCATAGCCCATATATGGAGTTCCG
Features (pLannotate 1.2.2; 15 found; start..end, strand, type, name):
      1..304     +  enhancer       CMV enhancer: human cytomegalovirus immediate early enhancer
    305..508     +  promoter       CMV promoter: human cytomegalovirus (CMV) immediate early promoter
    531..611     +  misc_feature   MCS: multiple cloning site
    619..1290    +  CDS            Dronpa-2: Dronpa-2 is a photoswitchable green fluorescent protein published in 2007, derived from Echinophyllia sp. SC22.
   1323..1406    +  CDS            large T antigen (fragment): large T antigen from SV40 (simian virus 40)
   1429..1550    +  polyA_signal   SV40 poly(A) signal: SV40 polyadenylation signal
   1584..2012    -  rep_origin     f1 ori (sequence partly withheld): f1 bacteriophage origin of replication; arrow indicates direction of (+) strand synthesis
   2039..2143    +  promoter       AmpR promoter: bla
   2145..2502    +  promoter       SV40 promoter: SV40 enhancer and early promoter
   2537..3331    +  CDS            NeoR/KanR: aminoglycoside phosphotransferase from Tn5; aph(3')-II (or nptII); confers resistance to neomycin, kanamycin, and G418 (Geneticin®)
   3352..3504    +  CDS            ble (fragment): BLE_KLEPN - Experimental evidence at protein level: Swiss-Prot protein existence level 1. Binding protein with a strong affinity to the bleomycin family of antibiotics. Binds to CL990; an antimitotic-antibiotic compound. From Klebsiella pneumoniae.
   3563..3610    +  polyA_signal   HSV TK poly(A) signal: herpes simplex virus thymidine kinase polyadenylation signal (Cole and Stacy, 1985)
   3701..3717    -  polyA_signal   bGH poly(A) signal (fragment): bovine growth hormone polyadenylation signal
   3939..4527    +  rep_origin     ori: high-copy-number ColE1/pMB1/pBR322/pUC origin of replication
   4642..4701    +  enhancer       CMV enhancer (fragment): human cytomegalovirus immediate early enhancer
