[The description below was written by a language model from this plasmid's Addgene catalogue record and pLannotate feature annotations shown in this document.]
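Description:
pffDronpa2F-peroxisome is a mammalian expression plasmid built on a pEGFP-N1-derived backbone, about 4.7 kb in the sequenced record, that produces the reversibly photoswitchable green fluorescent protein ffDronpa2F directed to peroxisomes. The roughly 690 bp insert was introduced by Gibson assembly downstream of the human cytomegalovirus immediate-early enhancer and promoter and a remnant of the multiple cloning site. The automated annotation recognises the coding region as Dronpa-2, a photoswitchable protein derived from the coral Echinophyllia, which fits ffDronpa2F being a variant of that family. A peroxisome targeting sequence is fused to the C-terminus of the fluorescent protein; it is not separately annotated in the feature table, and the record does not specify its exact type. Transcripts are terminated by the SV40 polyadenylation signal. The short "large T antigen" fragment just upstream of it, like the small ble and bGH poly(A) fragments elsewhere, is most likely a partial match within backbone sequence rather than a functional element.

The plasmid is propagated in E. coli at high copy from a pUC-type ColE1 origin and selected with kanamycin. The Tn5 NeoR/KanR gene is driven by a bacterial bla promoter and, in tandem, the SV40 early promoter, with an HSV TK polyadenylation signal, so the same marker can provide G418 selection in mammalian cells. An f1 origin is also present and permits single-stranded DNA production.

The construct serves as a peroxisome label for live or fixed mammalian cell imaging. The associated work concerns separating spectrally overlapping fluorophores pixel by pixel through modulated excitation, an approach in which the light-driven on/off switching behaviour of ffDronpa2F can help distinguish it from other emitters of similar colour.
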