Addgene plasmid #214608: pffDronpa2F-peroxisome
Purpose: Expresses reversibly switchable fluorescent protein ffDronpa2F targeted to peroxisome
Depositing lab: Peter Dedecker. Depositing organization: Katholieke Universiteit Leuven. Publication: Per-pixel unmixing of spectrally overlapping fluorophores using intra-exposure excitation modulation. Valenta H, Bierbuesse F, Vitale R, Ruckebusch C, Vandenberg W, Dedecker P. Talanta. 2024 Mar 10.1016/j.talanta.2023.125397 PubMed 38048682.
Backbone
  Vector backbone: from pEGFP-N1
  Vector type: Mammalian Expression
Growth in bacteria
  Bacterial resistance: Kanamycin, 50 μg/mL
  Growth temperature: 37°C
  Growth strain: DH5alpha
  Copy number: High Copy
Gene/Insert
  Gene/Insert name: ffDronpa2F-peroxisome
  Insert size (bp): 690
  Promoter: CMV
  Tag / fusion protein: peroxisome targeting sequence (PTS) (C terminal on insert)
  Cloning method: Gibson Cloning
  Sequencing primers: 5′ GCAAATGGGCGGTAGGCGT
Terms and licenses: Academic/Nonprofit Terms; Industry Terms: Not Available to Industry
How to cite: pffDronpa2F-peroxisome was a gift from Peter Dedecker (Addgene plasmid # 214608 ; http://n2t.net/addgene:214608 ; RRID:Addgene_214608)
